Addgene plasmid #248729: pAH109
Purpose: PBT1318 biosensor circuit in pNBU2 integrative Bacteroides plasmid
Depositing lab: Carolina Tropini. Depositing organization: University of British Columbia. Publication: A Bacteroides synthetic biology toolkit to build an in vivo malabsorption biosensor. McCallum G, Burckhardt JC, He J, Hong A, Potvin-Trottier L, Tropini C. Cell. 2026 Feb 19;189(4):1245-1261.e21. doi: 10.1016/j.cell.2025.12.052. Epub 2026 Jan 28. PubMed 41610848.
Backbone
  Vector backbone: pNBU2
  Vector type: Bacterial Expression
Growth in bacteria
  Bacterial resistance: Ampicillin, 100 μg/mL
  Growth temperature: 37°C
  Growth strain: Invitrogen One Shot PIR2 Chemically Competent
  Copy number: Low Copy
Gene/Insert
  Gene/Insert name: PBfP1E6-RBS1PLP-mScarletI3-rrnBT2-PBT1318-TetR-rrnBT2-pTetR56-RBS1PLP-mGL-rrnBT2
  Species: Synthetic
  Cloning method: Golden Gate
Terms and licenses: Academic/Nonprofit Terms; Industry Terms: Not Available to Industry
How to cite: pAH109 was a gift from Carolina Tropini (Addgene plasmid # 248729 ; http://n2t.net/addgene:248729 ; RRID:Addgene_248729)
