[The description below was written by a language model from this plasmid's Addgene catalogue record and pLannotate feature annotations shown in this document.]
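Description:
pAH109 is an 8.1 kb integrative Bacteroides plasmid built on the pNBU2 backbone and carrying a synthetic, Golden Gate-assembled biosensor circuit based on the PBT1318 promoter. It replicates in E. coli from the R6K γ origin, which depends on the pi initiator protein and therefore requires a pir-expressing host, consistent with the recorded PIR2 strain and low copy number. Selection in E. coli is by ampicillin (β-lactamase). An incP oriT with an adjacent traJ fragment allows conjugative mobilisation into a recipient. An erm-type rRNA methylase gene, annotated by similarity as ermC', would provide macrolide/lincosamide resistance for selecting recipients. pNBU2 vectors generally cannot replicate in Bacteroides and persist by site-specific chromosomal integration, but the feature table leaves roughly 3.2–5.1 kb unannotated, and no integrase or attachment site is explicitly listed.

The payload consists of three transcription units, each ending in an rrnB T2 terminator. In the first, the PBfP1E6 promoter with RBS1PLP drives mScarletI3 (the annotation tool matched this as an mScarlet-I derivative fragment); this red signal presumably serves as a reference marker for the cells, though the record does not say so. In the second, the PBT1318 promoter drives the TetR repressor. In the third, a TetR-regulated promoter, pTetR56, which contains tet operator sequence, drives mGreenLantern through RBS1PLP. This layout places a repressor between the sensing promoter and the green reporter, so PBT1318 activity should reduce mGreenLantern output, giving an inverted response readable against the red signal. The record does not state which signal PBT1318 responds to. The associated work describes a Bacteroides synthetic biology toolkit for building an in vivo malabsorption biosensor.
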