Features (pLannotate 1.2.2; 13 found; start..end, strand, type, name):
    207..877     +  CDS            mScarlet-2I (fragment): mScarlet-I derivative in which the N- and C-termini have been modified to reduce cytotoxicity (Valbuena et al., 2020) preserves the original mammalian codon optimization
    919..946     +  terminator     rrnB T2 terminator: transcription terminator T2 from the E. coli rrnB gene
   1516..2136    +  CDS            tetR: TETR2_ECOLX - Experimental evidence at protein level: Swiss-Prot protein existence level 1. TetR is the repressor of the tetracycline resistance element; its N-terminal region forms a helix-turn-helix structure and binds DNA. Binding of tetracycline to TetR reduces the repressor affinity for the tetracycline resistance gene (tetA) promoter operator sites. From Escherichia coli.
   2167..2188    +  terminator     rrnB T2 terminator (fragment): transcription terminator T2 from the E. coli rrnB gene
   2304..2322    +  promoter       PLtetO-1 promoter (fragment): modified phage lambda PL promoter with tet operator sites (Lutz and Bujard, 1997)
   2409..3128    +  CDS            mGreenLantern: monomeric GFP derivative that displays exceptionally high brightness in cells (Campbell et al., 2020)
   3149..3176    +  terminator     rrnB T2 terminator: transcription terminator T2 from the E. coli rrnB gene
   5156..6016    -  CDS            AmpR: β-lactamase; bla; confers resistance to ampicillin, carbenicillin, and related antibiotics
   6017..6033    -  promoter       AmpR promoter (fragment): bla
   6504..7232    +  CDS            ermC': ERM_BACIU - Experimental evidence at protein level: Swiss-Prot protein existence level 1. This protein produces a dimethylation of the adenine residue at position 2085 in 23S rRNA, resulting in reduced affinity between ribosomes and macrolide-lincosamide-streptogramin B antibiotics. From Bacillus subtilis.
   7308..7696    -  rep_origin     R6K γ ori: γ replication origin from E. coli plasmid R6K; requires the R6K initiator protein pi for replication
   7867..7976    +  oriT           oriT: incP origin of transfer
   8009..8054    +  CDS            traJ (fragment): oriT-recognizing protein; traJ
>Addgene plasmid #248729 | pAH109 | addgene full sequence | sequence record 496760 | Addgene NGS Result
CAATTGGGCTACCTTTTTTTTGTTTTGTTTGCAATGGTTAATCTATTGTTAAAATTTAAAGTTTCACTTG
AACTTTCAAATAATGTTCTTATATTTGCAGTGTCGAAAGAAACAAAGTAGGACTGATCACACAACATTTA
AAAAATAACATTATGAAAGCACTCGAAAAGAGATTCAAAGGTAATATTAACAATAATTTATTTTCAATGG
ATAGCACCGAGGCAGTGATCAAGGAGTTCATGCGGTTCAAGGTGCACATGGAGGGCTCCATGAACGGCCA
CGAGTTCGAGATCGAGGGCGAGGGCGAGGGCCGCCCCTACGAGGGCACCCAGACCGCCAAGCTGAAGGTG
ACCAAGGGTGGCCCCCTGCCCTTCTCCTGGGACATCCTGTCCCCTCAGTTCATGTACGGCTCCAGGGCCT
TCATCAAGCACCCCGCCGACATCCCCGACTACTGGAAGCAGTCCTTCCCCGAGGGCTTCAAGTGGGAGCG
CGTGATGATCTTCGAGGACGGCGGCACCGTGTCCGTGACCCAGGACACCTCCCTGGAGGACGGCACCCTG
ATCTACAAGGTGAAGCTCCGCGGCGGCAACTTCCCTCCTGACGGCCCCGTAATGCAGAAGAGGACAATGG
GCTGGGAAGCATCCACCGAGCGGTTGTACCCCGAGGACGTCGTGCTGAAGGGCGACATTAAGATGGCCCT
GCGCCTGAAGGACGGCGGCCGCTACCTGGCGGACTTCAAGACCACCTACAAGGCCAAGAAGCCCGTGCAG
ATGCCCGGCGCCTTCAACATCGACCGCAAGTTGGACATCACCTCCCACAACGAGGACTACACCGTGGTGG
AACAGTACGAACGCTCCGTGGCCCGCCACTCCACCGGCGGCTCCGGTGGCTCCTAATAAATCCTAGCTGA
TTAGCTCGAGAAGGCCATCCTGACGGATGGCCTTTTTTTTGTATGGGGACTCTGAGAACCCTACCTTTCA
AACCCCGACCTTATCGCCCACTTTCAGCAAACCAAGATTCGAACGGTCCAACGTTTCTTTCATGGCAGTT
ACCGTATACGTATCATCGGTCAAGTTCACTACCGTCAGGCATACTCCATTGTGAGAAATACTCTGATCAA
TCTTCAGCTCATTTACAAACGAACACTTAAATGTAAAGTGTATATTCTCCTGGTCTTTCACCAGTGCTAC
CAAGGTAGCATACTCTTCTACGATTCCAGAAAACATAATGTTAATTATTAATGTTCTACAATAAAAGACT
GACTAAAAAGGGAAATAAGAGAGCTTCTAAACCTTTTAGCCAACTATACTAATATATTAGCTTTTTCATC
AACAGCTGCGCTAATATAATAGCACAAAGATACGAATAAGGAAGGAAGTTGGAAAACTTTCTGTTTTTTT
TCATATATTGCAAAGGTTAACTTGTGAATAAATTCCGCCCGTTCGTTCATTTTATTTTTTAAAGAGAAAA
AATAAACGGAGTTTTGTGATAGGTTTTACTAAACAAGAAGAATATATGTCCAGATTAGATAAAAGTAAAG
TGATTAACAGCGCATTAGAGCTGCTTAATGAGGTCGGAATCGAAGGTTTAACAACCCGTAAACTCGCCCA
GAAGCTAGGTGTAGAGCAGCCTACATTGTATTGGCATGTAAAAAATAAGCGGGCTTTGCTCGACGCCTTA
GCCATTGAGATGTTAGATAGGCACCATACTCACTTTTGCCCTTTAGAAGGGGAAAGCTGGCAAGATTTTT
TACGTAATAACGCTAAAAGTTTTAGATGTGCTTTACTAAGTCATCGCGATGGAGCAAAAGTACATTTAGG
TACACGGCCTACAGAAAAACAGTATGAAACTCTCGAAAATCAATTAGCCTTTTTATGCCAACAAGGTTTT
TCACTAGAGAATGCATTATATGCACTCAGCGCTGTGGGGCATTTTACTTTAGGTTGCGTATTGGAAGATC
AAGAGCATCAAGTCGCTAAAGAAGAAAGGGAAACACCTACTACTGATAGTATGCCGCCATTATTACGACA
AGCTATCGAATTATTTGATCACCAAGGTGCAGAGCCAGCCTTCTTATTCGGCCTTGAATTGATCATATGC
GGATTAGAAAAACAACTTAAATGTGAAAGTGGGTCTTAATGGCCACATCGGTTCCTGCTAGAAGGCCCAT
CCTGACGGATGGCCTTTTGGTATTCGAGCATTACCTCATACTTTGGATTTTTGTTTTGTTTGCAATGGTT
AATCTATTGTTAAAATTTAAAGTTTCACTTGAACTTTCAAATAATGTTCTTATATTTGCAGTGTCCCTAT
CAGTGATAGAGAGTAGGATCACACAACATTTAAAAAATAACATTATGAAAGCACTCGAAAAGAGATTCAA
AGGTAATATTAACAATAATTTATTTTCAATGGTGAGCAAGGGCGAGGAGCTGTTCACCGGGGTGGTGCCC
ATCCTGGTCGAGCTGGACGGCGACGTAAACGGCCACAAGTTCAGCGTCCGCGGCGAGGGCGAGGGCGATG
CCACCAACGGCAAGCTGACCCTGAAGTTCATCTGCACCACCGGCAAGCTGCCCGTGCCCTGGCCCACCCT
CGTGACCACCTTAGGCTACGGCGTGGCCTGCTTCGCCCGCTACCCCGACCACATGAAGCAGCACGACTTC
TTCAAGTCCGCCATGCCCGAAGGCTACGTCCAGGAGCGCACCATCTCTTTCAAGGACGACGGTACCTACA
AGACCCGCGCCGAGGTGAAGTTCGAGGGCGACACCCTGGTGAACCGCATCGTGCTGAAGGGCATCGACTT
CAAGGAGGACGGCAACATCCTGGGGCACAAGCTGGAGTACAACTTCAACAGCCACAAGGTCTATATCACG
GCCGACAAGCAGAAGAACGGCATCAAGGCTAACTTCAAGACCCGCCACAACGTTGAGGACGGCGGCGTGC
AGCTCGCCGACCACTACCAGCAGAACACCCCCATCGGCGACGGCCCCGTGCTGCTGCCCGACAACCACTA
CCTGAGCCATCAGTCCAAGCTGAGCAAAGACCCCAACGAGAAGCGCGATCACATGGTCCTGAAGGAGAGG
GTGACCGCCGCCGGGATTACACATGACATGGACGAGCTGTACAAGTAATAGCGTTCAGCTCGACTGTGAG
AAGGCCATCCTGACGGATGGCCTTTTTTTTTCGTTATAACTAGTTGCGTTCCTAGCCGCTACTAGTGTAA
TTGCCTATCTTCCAGTGATGGAACAGCATTTGTGCATTGGCTGCAACAATCAGCCTTACTTGTGCCTGTT
CTATTTCCGAACCGACCGCTTGTATGAATGCATCAAAATTCGTTTTCTCTACGTTGGATTCCTTGTTGCT
CATATTGTGATGATAATTTCTACAAATATAGTCATTGGTAACTATCTATGAAACTGTTTGATACTTTTAT
AGTTGATTAAACTTGTTCATGGCATTTGCCTTAATATCATCCGCTATGTCAATGTAGGGTTTCATAGCTT
TGTAGTCGCTGTGTCCCGTCCATTTCATGACCACCTGTGCCGGGATTCCGAGAGCCAGCGCATTGCAGAT
GAATGTCCTTTTTCCTGCATGGGTACTGAGCAAAGCGTATTTGTGTGTGACTTCATCAATACGTTCATTT
CCCTTGTAGTAGGTTTCCCGTACAGGCTCGTTGATTTCTGCCAGTTCGCCCAGCTCTTTCAGGTAATCGT
TCATCTTCTGGTTGCTGATGACGGGCAGAGCCATGTAATTCTCGAAATGGATGTCCTTGTATTTGTCCAG
TATGGCTTTGCTGTATTTGTTCAGTTCAATCGTCAGGCTGTCGGCAGTCTTGACTGTGGTTATTTCGATG
TGGTCGGACTTCACATCGCTTCTTTTCAGATTGCGAACATCCGAATACCGCAAACTCGTAAAGCAGCAGA
ACAGGAAAACATCACGCACACGTTCCAGGTATTGCTTATCCTTGGGTATCTGGTAGTCTTTCAGCTTGTT
CAGTTCATCCCAAGTCAGGAAGATTACTTTTTTCGAGGTGGTTTTCAGTTTCGGTTTGAACGTATCGTAT
GCAATGTTCTGATGATGTCCTTTCTTGAAGCTCCAGCGCAGGAACCATTTGAGGAATCCCATTTGCTTGC
CGATGGTGCTGTTTCTCATATCCTTGGTGTCACGCAGGAAGTTGACGTATTCGTTCAATCCAAACTCGTT
GAAATAGTTGAACGTTGCATCCTCCTTGAACTCTTTGAGGTGGTTCCTCACTGCTGCAAATTTTTCATAG
GTGGATGCCGTCCAGTTATTCTGGTTACCGCACTCTTTTACAAACTCATCGAACACCTCCCAAAAGCTGA
CAGGGGCTTCTTCCGGCTGTTCTTCACTGGTGTCTTTCATTCTCATGTTGAAAGCTTCCTTCAACTGTTG
GGTCGTTGGCATGACCTCCTGCACCTCAAATTCCTTGAAAATATTCTGGATTTCGGCATAGTATTTCAGC
AAGTCCGTATTGATTTCGGCTGCACTTTGCTTTAGCTTGTTGGTACATCCGTTCTTTACCCGCTGCTTAT
CTGCATCCCATTTGGCTACGTCAATCCGGTAGCCCGTTGTAAACTCGATACGTTGGCTGGCAAAGATGAC
ACGCATACGGATGGGTACGTTCTCTACGATTGGCACACCGTTCTTTTTCCGGCTCTCCAATGCAAAAATG
ATGTTGCGCTTGATATTCATAATTGGGTGCGTTTGAAATTCTACACCCAAATATACACCCAATTATTGAG
ATAGCAAAAGACATTTAGAAACATTTACTTTTACTCTATATTGTAATTTACACTTGATTATCAGTCGTTT
GCAGTTTTATGATATTCTGTGAAAGTATAAGTTCGAGAGCCTGTCTCTCCGCAAAAAACGCTGAAAATCA
GCAGATTGCAAAACAAACACCCTGTTTTACACCCAAGAATGTAAAGTCGGGTGTTTTTGTTTTATTTAAG
ATAATACAACCACTACATAATAAAAGAGTAGCGATATTAAAAGAATCCGATGAGAAAAGACTAATATTTA
TCTATCCATTCAGTTTGATTTCTCAGGACTTTACATCGTCCTGAAAGTATTTGTTGGTACCGGTACCGAG
GACGCGACAGCTGCAGACGCGTTATGAGTAAACTTGGTCTGACAGTTACCAATGCTTAATCAGTGAGGCA
CCTATCTCAGCGATCTGTCTATTTCGTTCATCCATAGTTGCCTGACTCCCCGTCGTGTAGATAACTACGA
TACGGGAGGGCTTACCATCTGGCCCCAGTGCTGCAATGATACCGCGGGACCCACGCTCACCGGCTCCAGA
TTTATCAGCAATAAACCAGCCAGCCGGAAGGGCCGAGCGCAGAAGTGGTCCTGCAACTTTATCCGCCTCC
ATCCAGTCTATTAATTGTTGCCGGGAAGCTAGAGTAAGTAGTTCGCCAGTTAATAGTTTGCGCAACGTTG
TTGCCATTGCTACAGGCATCGTGGTGTCACGCTCGTCGTTTGGTATGGCTTCATTCAGCTCCGGTTCCCA
ACGATCAAGGCGAGTTACATGATCCCCCATGTTGTGCAAAAAAGCGGTTAGCTCCTTCGGTCCTCCGATC
GTTGTCAGAAGTAAGTTGGCCGCAGTGTTATCACTCATGGTTATGGCAGCACTGCATAATTCTCTTACTG
TCATGCCATCCGTAAGATGCTTTTCTGTGACTGGTGAGTACTCAACCAAGTCATTCTGAGAATAGTGTAT
GCGGCGACCGAGTTGCTCTTGCCCGGCGTCAATACGGGATAATACCGCGCCACATAGCAGAACTTTAAAA
GTGCTCATCATTGGAAAACGTTCTTCGGGGCGAAAACTCTCAAGGATCTTACCGCTGTTGAGATCCAGTT
CGATGTAACCCACTCGTGCACCCAACTGATCTTCAGCATCTTTTACTTTCACCAGCGTTTCTGGGTGAGC
AAAAACAGGAAGGCAAAATGCCGCAAAAAAGGGAATAAGGGCGACACGGAAATGTTGAATACTCATACTC
TTCCTTTTTCAATCATGGCCGCGGGATTAAAAGTCGGGGATTGGTGAACAAAAAGGTGTTTCTCTCTTTA
AGAGAAATATCGTTTTGCTAAACAGTTGATATTGAGGTATCATTTTATCGTAAAAGACATTTTTGCTCAA
CAATTGCTTGACGGAAATCAACAAATTTTAGCATTTTGTAAAAAAGTCGCTATATAATTTGGTGAATTGG
AGTTATTTTCATATTTTTGCATCCCGAAGAGTTTCTCTTAAAGAGAGAAACATCTTTTGCATACCTTTTC
CGACCGAATTTTTATGTCGTAAAGAGGGGCTTTGCAGGGGGTGGACTCAGAAAGATGAGAATAGATGACT
ATTGTAGTTGAAACACATAGAAAGTTGCTGATATACAGACCGATACGCATATCGGGATGAACCATGAGTA
CGTTCTTTTCTCAAAAAACATAAATATTCGAAAAGAGATGCAATAAATTAAGGAGAGGTTATAATGAACA
AAGTAAATATAAAAGATAGTCAAAATTTTATTACTTCAAAATATCACATAGAAAAAATAATGAATTGCAT
AAGTTTAGATGAAAAAGATAACATCTTTGAAATAGGTGCAGGGAAAGGTCATTTTACTGCTGGATTGGTA
AAGAGATGTAATTTTGTAACGGCGATAGAAATTGATTCTAAATTATGTGAGGTAACTCGTAATAAGCTCT
TAAATTATCCTAACTATCAAATAGTAAATGATGATATACTGAAATTTACATTTCCTAGCCACAATCCATA
TAAAATATTTGGCAACATACCTTACAACATAAGCACAAATATAATTCGAAAAATTGTTTTTGAAAGTTCA
GCCACAATAAGTTATTTAATAGTGGAATATGGTTTTGCTAAAATGTTATTAGATACAAACAGATCACTAG
CATTGCTGTTAATGGCAGAGGTAGATATTTCTATATTAGCAAAAATTCCTAGGTATTATTTCCATCCAAA
ACCTAAAGTGGATAGCACATTAATTGTATTAAAAAGAAAGCCAGCAAAAATGGCATTTAAAGAGAGAAAA
AAATATGAAACTTTTGTAATGAAATGGGTTAACAAAGAGTACGAAAAACTGTTTACAAAAAATCAATTTA
ATAAAGCTTTAAAACATGCGAGAATATATGATATAAACAATATTAGTTTCGAACAATTTGTATCGCTATT
TAATAGTTATAAAATATTTAACGGCTAAAAACAATAGGCCACATGCAACTGTAAATGTTTACGCGGGTAC
CGACACCGCGGTGGAGGGGAATTCCCATGTCAGCCGTTAAGTGTTCCTGTGTCACTCAAAATTGCTTTGA
GAGGCTCTAAGGGCTTCTCAGTGCGTTACATCCCTGGCTTGTTGTCCACAACCGTTAAACCTTAAAAGCT
TTAAAAGCCTTATATATTCTTTTTTTTCTTATAAAACTTAAAACCTTAGAGGCTATTTAAGTTGCTGATT
TATATTAATTTTATTGTTCAAACATGAGAGCTTAGTACGTGAAACATGAGAGCTTAGTACGTTAGCCATG
AGAGCTTAGTACGTTAGCCATGAGGGTTTAGTTCGTTAAACATGAGAGCTTAGTACGTTAAACATGAGAG
CTTAGTACGTGAAACATGAGAGCTTAGTACGTACTATCAACAGGTTGAACTGCTGATCTTCAGATCCTCT
ACGCCGGACGCATCGTGGCCGGATCAATTCCGTTTTCCGCTGCATAACCCTGCTTCGGGGTCATTATAGC
GATTTTTTCGGTATATCCATCCTTTTTCGCACGATATACAGGATTTTGCCAAAGGGTTCGTGTAGACTTT
CCTTGGTGTATCCAACGGCGTCAGCCGGGCAGGATAGGTGAAGTAGGCCCACCCGCGAGCGGGTGTTCCT
TCTTCACTGTCCCTTATTCGCACCTGGCGGTGCTCAACGGGAATCCTGCTCTGCGAGGCTGGCCGGCTAC
CGCCGGCGTAACAGATGAGGGCAAGCGGATGGCTGATGAAACCAAGCCAACCAGGAAGGGCAGCCCACCT
ATCACGGAATTGATCCCCCTCGAATTGGAATTCTAGCCTGGAATAGGGAAGCACCACATCACC
